>Addgene plasmid #91308 | pHH0103_MPP4-1/1-IS2/3 | addgene full sequence | sequence record 191146 | Addgene NGS Result
AAACCATTATTATCATGACATTAACCTATAAAAATAGGCGTATCACGAGGCCCTTTCGTCTTCAAGAATT
CCCGACACCATCGAATGGTGCAAAACCTTTCGCGGTATGGCATGATAGCGCCCGGAAGAGAGTCAATTCA
GGGTGGTGAATGTGAAACCAGTAACGTTATACGATGTCGCAGAGTATGCCGGTGTCTCTTATCAGACCGT
TTCCCGCGTGGTGAACCAGGCCAGCCACGTTTCTGCGAAAACGCGGGAAAAAGTGGAAGCGGCGATGGCG
GAGCTGAATTACATTCCCAACCGCGTGGCACAACAACTGGCGGGCAAACAGTCGTTGCTGATTGGCGTTG
CCACCTCCAGTCTGGCCCTGCACGCGCCGTCGCAAATTGTCGCGGCGATTAAATCTCGCGCCGATCAACT
GGGTGCCAGCGTGGTGGTGTCGATGGTAGAACGAAGCGGCGTCGAAGCCTGTAAAGCGGCGGTGCACAAT
CTTCTCGCGCAACGCGTCAGTGGGCTGATCATTAACTATCCGCTGGATGACCAGGATGCCATTGCTGTGG
AAGCTGCCTGCACTAATGTTCCGGCGTTATTTCTTGATGTCTCTGACCAGACACCCATCAACAGTATTAT
TTTCTCCCATGAAGACGGTACGCGACTGGGCGTGGAGCATCTGGTCGCATTGGGTCACCAGCAAATCGCG
CTGTTAGCGGGCCCATTAAGTTCTGTCTCGGCGCGTCTGCGTCTGGCTGGCTGGCATAAATATCTCACTC
GCAATCAAATTCAGCCGATAGCGGAACGGGAAGGCGACTGGAGTGCCATGTCCGGTTTTCAACAAACCAT
GCAAATGCTGAATGAGGGCATCGTTCCCACTGCGATGCTGGTTGCCAACGATCAGATGGCGCTGGGCGCA
ATGCGCGCCATTACCGAGTCCGGGCTGCGCGTTGGTGCGGATATCTCGGTAGTGGGATACGACGATACCG
AAGACAGCTCATGTTATATCCCGCCGTTAACCACCATCAAACAGGATTTTCGCCTGCTGGGGCAAACCAG
CGTGGACCGCTTGCTGCAACTCTCTCAGGGCCAGGCGGTGAAGGGCAATCAGCTGTTGCCCGTCTCACTG
GTGAAAAGAAAAACCACCCTGGCGCCCAATACGCAAACCGCCTCTCCCCGCGCGTTGGCCGATTCATTAA
TGCAGCTGGCACGACAGGTTTCCCGACTGGAAAGCGGGCAGTGAGCGCAACGCAATTAATGTAAGTTAGC
TCACTCATTAGGCACAATTCTCATGTTTGACAGCTTATCATCGACTGCACGGTGCACCAATGCTTCTGGC
GTCAGGCAGCCATCGGAAGCTGTGGTATGGCTGTGCAGGTCGTAAATCACTGCATAATTCGTGTCGCTCA
AGGCGCACTCCCGTTCTGGATAATGTTTTTTGCGCCGACATCATAACGGTTCTGGCAAATATTCTGAAAT
GAGCTGTTGACAATTAATCATCGGCTCGTATAATGTGTGGAATTGTGAGCGGATAACAATTTCACACAGG
AAACAGCCAGTCCGTTTAGGTGTTTTCACGAGCACTTCACCAACAAGGACCATAGATTATGAAAATCGAA
GAACACCATCACCATCACCATTCCAGCGGTAAGCTTATGTCCCCTATACTAGGTTATTGGAAAATTAAGG
GCCTTGTGCAACCCACTCGACTTCTTTTGGAATATCTTGAAGAAAAATATGAAGAGCATTTGTATGAGCG
CGATGAAGGTGATAAATGGCGAAACAAAAAGTTTGAATTGGGTTTGGAGTTTCCCAATCTTCCTTATTAT
ATTGATGGTGATGTTAAATTAACACAGTCTATGGCCATCATACGTTATATAGCTGACAAGCACAACATGT
TGGGTGGTTGTCCAAAAGAGCGTGCAGAGATTTCAATGCTTGAAGGAGCGGTTTTGGATATTAGATACGG
TGTTTCGAGAATTGCATATAGTAAAGACTTTGAAACTCTCAAAGTTGATTTTCTTAGCAAGCTACCTGAA
ATGCTGAAAATGTTCGAAGATCGTTTATGTCATAAAACATATTTAAATGGTGATCATGTAACCCATCCTG
ACTTCATGTTGTATGACGCTCTTGATGTTGTTTTATACATGGACCCAATGTGCCTGGATGCGTTCCCAAA
ATTAGTTTGTTTTAAAAAACGTATTGAAGCTATCCCACAAATTGATAAGTACTTGAAATCCAGCAAGTAT
ATAGCATGGCCTTTGCAGGGCTGGCAAGCCACGTTTGGTGGTGGCGACCATCCTCCAAAATCGGATCTGG
AAGTTCTGTTCCAGGGGCCCCTGTCCAGCGGTCTGGTTCCGCGTGGTTCCGGTACCGCGGCCCAGCCGGC
CGACCCGCCGGTTAACTCGCAACAAATGGTTTACGTTCGTGCTATGACCGAATATTGGCCGCAAGAAGAC
CCGGACATCCCGTGTATGGATGCGGGCCTGCCGTTTCAGAAAGGTGACATTCTGCAGATCGTCGATCAAA
ACGACGCGCTGTGGTGGCAAGCCCGTAAAATTAGTGATCCGGCAACCTGCGCAGGTCTGGTGCCGAGCAA
TCATCTGCTGAAACGCTGGTCTTTCGCACTGGTTGCTCAGGCGGCCGCATA
[142 nt withheld, positions 2642-2783]
C
[98 nt withheld, positions 2785-2882]
AGTTTGTACTGGTGACGAAACTCAGTGTCTAGCTAGAGTGGC
[149 nt withheld, positions 2925-3073]
T
[41 nt withheld, positions 3075-3115]
T
[62 nt withheld, positions 3117-3178]
A
[35 nt withheld, positions 3180-3214]
CCTCCCTCAATCGGTTGAATGTCGCCCTTTTGTCTTTGGCGCTGGTAAACCATATGAA
[86 nt withheld, positions 3273-3358]
T
[54 nt withheld, positions 3360-3413]
CTAGCGCCGCCCTATACCTTGTCTGCCTCCCCGCGTTGCGTCGCGGTGCATGGAGCCGGGCCACCTCGAC
CTGAATGGAAGCCGGCGGCACCTCGCTAACGGATTCACCACTCCAAGAATTGGAGCCAATCAATTCTTGC
GGAGAACTGTGAATGCGCAAACCAACCCTTGGCAGAACATATCCATCGCGTCCGCCATCTCCAGCAGCCG
CACGCGGCGCATCTCGGGCAGCGTTGGGTCCTGGCCACGGGTGCGCATGATCGTGCTCCTGTCGTTGAGG
ACCCGGCTAGGCTGGCGGGGTTGCCTTACTGGTTAGCAGAATGAATCACCGATACGCGAGCGAACGTGAA
GCGACTGCTGCTGCAAAACGTCTGCGACCTGAGCAACAACATGAATGGTCTTCGGTTTCCGTGTTTCGTA
AAGTCTGGAAACGCGGAAGTCAGCGCCCTGCACCATTATGTTCCGGATCTGCATCGCAGGATGCTGCTGG
CTACCCTGTGGAACACCTACATCTGTATTAACGAAGCGCTGGCATTGACCCTGAGTGATTTTTCTCTGGT
CCCGCCGCATCCATACCGCCAGTTGTTTACCCTCACAACGTTCCAGTAACCGGGCATGTTCATCATCAGT
AACCCGTATCGTGAGCATCCTCTCTCGTTTCATCGGTATCATTACCCCCATGAACAGAAATCCCCCTTAC
ACGGAGGCATCAGTGACCAAACAGGAAAAAACCGCCCTTAACATGGCCCGCTTTATCAGAAGCCAGACAT
TAACGCTTCTGGAGAAACTCAACGAGCTGGACGCGGATGAACAGGCAGACATCTGTGAATCGCTTCACGA
CCACGCTGATGAGCTTTACCGCAGGATCCGCGAAATTGTAAGCGTTAATATTTTGTTAAAATTCGCGTTA
AATTTTTGTTAAATCAGCTCATTTTTTAACCAATAGGCCGAAATCGGCAAAATCCCTTATAAATCAAAAG
AATAGACCGAGATAGGGT
[37 nt withheld, positions 4412-4448]
AAAGAACGTGGACTCCAACGTCAAAGG
[49 nt withheld, positions 4476-4524]
T
[91 nt withheld, positions 4526-4616]
G
[124 nt withheld, positions 4618-4741]
CGCGGATCCTGCCTCGCGCGTTTCGGTGATGACGGTGAAAACCTCTGACACATGCAGCTCCCGGAGACGG
TCACAGCTTGTCTGTAAGCGGATGCCGGGAGCAGACAAGCCCGTCAGGGCGCGTCAGCGGGTGTTGGCGG
GTGTCGGGGCGCAGCCATGACCCAGTCACGTAGCGATAGCGGAGTGTATACTGGCTTAACTATGCGGCAT
CAGAGCAGATTGTACTGAGAGTGCACCATATGCGGTGTGAAATACCGCACAGATGCGTAAGGAGAAAATA
CCGCATCAGGCGCTCTTCCGCTTCCTCGCTCACTGACTCGCTGCGCTCGGTCGTTCGGCTGCGGCGAGCG
GTATCAGCTCACTCAAAGGCGGTAATACGGTTATCCACAGAATCAGGGGATAACGCAGGAAAGAACATGT
GAGCAAAAGGCCAGCAAAAGGCCAGGAACCGTAAAAAGGCCGCGTTGCTGGCGTTTTTCCATAGGCTCCG
CCCCCCTGACGAGCATCACAAAAATCGACGCTCAAGTCAGAGGTGGCGAAACCCGACAGGACTATAAAGA
TACCAGGGTTTCCCCCTGGAAGCTCCCTCGTGCGCTCTCCTGTTCCGACCCTGCCGCTTACCGGATACCT
GTCCGCCTTTCTCCCTTCGGGAAGCGTGGCGCTTTCTCATAGCTCACGCTGTAGGTATCTCAGTTCGGTG
TAGGTCGTTCGCTCCAAGCTGGGCTGTGTGCACGAACCCCCCGTTCAGCCCGACCGCTGCGCCTTATCCG
GTAACTATCGTCTTGAGTCCAACCCGGTAAGACACGACTTATCGCCACTGGCAGCAGCCACTGGTAACAG
GATTAGCAGAGCGAGGTATGTAGGCGGTGCTACAGAGTTCTTGAAGTGGTGGCCTAACTACGGCTACACT
AGAAGGACAGTATTTGGTATCTGCGCTCTGCTGAAGCCAGTTACCTTCGGAAAAAGAGTTGGTAGCTCTT
GATCCGGCAAACAAACCACCGCTGGTAGCGGTGGTTTTTTTGTTTGCAAGCAGCAGATTACGCGCAGAAA
AAAAGGATCTCAAGAAGATCCTTTGATCTTTTCTACGGGGTCTGACGCTCAGTGGAACGAAAACTCACGT
TAAGGGATTTTGGTCATGAGATTATCAAAAAGGATCTTCACCTAGATCCTTTTAAATTAAAAATGAAGTT
TTAAATCAATCTAAAGTATATATGAGTAAACTTGGTCTGACAGTTACCAATGCTTAATCAGTGAGGCACC
TATCTCAGCGATCTGTCTATTTCGTTCATCCATAGTTGCCTGACTCCCCGTCGTGTAGATAACTACGATA
CGGGAGGGCTTACCATCTGGCCCCAGTGCTGCAATGATACCGCGAGACCCACGCTCACCGGCTCCAGATT
TATCAGCAATAAACCAGCCAGCCGGAAGGGCCGAGCGCAGAAGTGGTCCTGCAACTTTATCCGCCTCCAT
CCAGTCTATTAATTGTTGCCGGGAAGCTAGAGTAAGTAGTTCGCCAGTTAATAGTTTGCGCAACGTTGTT
GCCATTGCTGCAGGCATCGTGGTGTCACGCTCGTCGTTTGGTATGGCTTCATTCAGCTCCGGTTCCCAAC
GATCAAGGCGAGTTACATGATCCCCCATGTTGTGCAAAAAAGCGGTTAGCTCCTTCGGTCCTCCGATCGT
TGTCAGAAGTAAGTTGGCCGCAGTGTTATCACTCATGGTTATGGCAGCACTGCATAATTCTCTTACTGTC
ATGCCATCCGTAAGATGCTTTTCTGTGACTGGTGAGTACTCAACCAAGTCATTCTGAGAATAGTGTATGC
GGCGACCGAGTTGCTCTTGCCCGGCGTCAACACGGGATAATACCGCGCCACATAGCAGAACTTTAAAAGT
GCTCATCATTGGAAAACGTTCTTCGGGGCGAAAACTCTCAAGGATCTTACCGCTGTTGAGATCCAGTTCG
ATGTAACCCACTCGTGCACCCAACTGATCTTCAGCATCTTTTACTTTCACCAGCGTTTCTGGGTGAGCAA
AAACAGGAAGGCAAAATGCCGCAAAAAAGGGAATAAGGGCGACACGGAAATGTTGAATACTCATACTCTT
CCTTTTTCAATATTATTGAAGCATTTATCAGGGTTATTGTCTCATGAGCGGATACATATTTGAATGTATT
TAGAAAAATAAACAAATAGGGGTTCCGCGCACATTTCCCCGAAAAGTGCCACCTGACGTCTAAG
Features (pLannotate 1.2.2; 21 found; start..end, strand, type, name):
     74..151     +  promoter       lacIq promoter: lacI (mutant); In the lacIq allele, a single base change in the promoter boosts expression of the lacI gene about 10-fold.
    152..1234    +  CDS            lacI: lac repressor; lacI; The lac repressor binds to the lac operator to inhibit transcription in E. coli. This inhibition can be relieved by adding lactose or isopropyl-β-D-thiogalactopyranoside (IPTG).
   1247..1268    +  protein_bind   CAP binding site: CAP binding activates transcription in the presence of cAMP. E. coli catabolite activator protein
   1287..1304    +  promoter       tet promoter (fragment): E. coli promoter for tetracycline efflux protein gene
   1477..1505    +  promoter       tac promoter: strong E. coli promoter; hybrid between the trp and lac UV5 promoters
   1513..1529    +  protein_bind   lac operator: The lac repressor binds to the lac operator to inhibit transcription in E. coli. This inhibition can be relieved by adding lactose or isopropyl-β-D-thiogalactopyranoside (IPTG). lac repressor encoded by lacI
   1614..1631    +  CDS            6xHis: 6xHis affinity tag
   1647..2300    +  CDS            GST26_SCHJA: Experimental evidence at protein level: Swiss-Prot protein existence level 1. GST isoenzymes appear to play a central role in the parasite detoxification system. Other functions are also suspected including a role in increasing the solubility of haematin in the parasite gut. From Schistosoma japonicum (Blood fluke).
   2385..2606    +  CDS            Mpp4 (fragment): MPP4_RAT - Also known as Dlg6. Experimental evidence at protein level: Swiss-Prot protein existence level 1. May play a role in retinal photoreceptors development. From Rattus norvegicus (Rat).
   2646..2693    +  terminator     fd terminator (sequence withheld): central terminator from bacteriophage fd (Otsuka and Kunisawa, 1982)
   2698..2910    +  CDS            M13 gene III (fragment) (sequence partly withheld): pIII; III; minor coat protein
   2925..3395    +  CDS            M13 gene III (fragment) (sequence partly withheld): pIII; III; minor coat protein
   3417..3487    +  CDS            TcR (fragment): tetracycline efflux protein; tet; confers resistance to tetracycline
   3729..4109    -  CDS            YPB1_ECOLX: Protein predicted: Swiss-Prot protein existence level 4. From Escherichia coli.
   4126..4277    +  CDS            rop (fragment): Rop protein, which maintains plasmids at low copy number; rop
   4313..4741    -  rep_origin     f1 ori (sequence partly withheld): f1 bacteriophage origin of replication; arrow indicates direction of (+) strand synthesis
   4750..4789    +  CDS            rop (fragment): Rop protein, which maintains plasmids at low copy number; rop
   4891..5031    +  misc_feature   bom: basis of mobility region from pBR322
   5217..5804    -  rep_origin     ori: high-copy-number ColE1/pMB1/pBR322/pUC origin of replication
   5975..6835    -  CDS            AmpR: β-lactamase; bla; confers resistance to ampicillin, carbenicillin, and related antibiotics
   6836..6940    -  promoter       AmpR promoter: bla
