[The description below was written by a language model from this plasmid's Addgene catalogue record and pLannotate feature annotations shown in this document.]
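Description:
pHH0103_MPP4-1/1-IS2/3 is a bacterial expression plasmid of about 7 kb, built on the pHH0103 backbone for producing and purifying a human SH3 domain from MPP4 (also known as DLG6 or ALS2CR5) in E. coli. It is one of a set of constructs made for a family-wide analysis of human SH3 domain binding specificities. The plasmid replicates from a ColE1/pBR322-type origin with the adjacent bom region and is selected with ampicillin through the bla gene and its own promoter. The catalogue lists it as low copy. The rop sequence is annotated only as fragments, interrupted by an f1 phage origin that would allow single-stranded DNA production with helper phage.

Expression is driven by the hybrid tac promoter followed by a lac operator. The plasmid also carries lacI under the up-mutated lacIq promoter, so transcription is repressed until induced with IPTG. The open reading frame begins with a 6xHis tag, followed by Schistosoma japonicum glutathione S-transferase and then the 270 bp MPP4 insert, which was cloned between SfiI and NotI sites. This yields a His-GST-SH3 fusion that can be purified by either affinity handle. The annotation tool matched the insert to the rat Mpp4 orthologue, but the catalogue gives the species as human, so this likely reflects sequence conservation.

Downstream of the insert lie a phage fd terminator, two fragments of M13 gene III, and remnants of the tetracycline resistance gene and its promoter. These suggest that the backbone derives from a pBR322-based phagemid display vector. The record assigns them no function here.
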