Addgene plasmid #91308: pHH0103_MPP4-1/1-IS2/3
Purpose: Protein expression and purification of human SH3 domain construct MPP4-1/1-IS2/3
Depositing lab: Sachdev Sidhu. Depositing organization: University of Toronto. Publication: Comprehensive Analysis of the Human SH3 Domain Family Reveals a Wide Variety of Non-canonical Specificities. Teyra J, Huang H, Jain S, Guan X, Dong A, Liu Y, Tempel W, Min J, Tong Y, Kim PM, Bader GD, Sidhu SS. Structure. 2017 Oct 3;25(10):1598-1610.e3. doi: 10.1016/j.str.2017.07.017. Epub 2017 Sep 7. PubMed 28890361.
Backbone
  Vector backbone: pHH0103
  Vector type: Bacterial Expression
Growth in bacteria
  Bacterial resistance: Ampicillin, 100 μg/mL
  Growth temperature: 37°C
  Growth strain: DH5alpha
  Copy number: Low Copy
Gene/Insert
  Gene/Insert name: MPP4-1/1-IS2/3
  Species: H. sapiens (human)
  Insert size (bp): 270
  Entrez Gene: MPP4 (a.k.a. ALS2CR5, DLG6)
  Cloning method: Restriction Enzyme; 5′ cloning site Sfi1 (unknown if destroyed); 3′ cloning site Not1 (unknown if destroyed)
Terms and licenses: Academic/Nonprofit Terms; Industry Terms: Not Available to Industry
How to cite: pHH0103_MPP4-1/1-IS2/3 was a gift from Sachdev Sidhu (Addgene plasmid # 91308 ; http://n2t.net/addgene:91308 ; RRID:Addgene_91308)
