>Addgene plasmid #91308 | pHH0103_MPP4-1/1-IS2/3 | depositor partial sequence | sequence record 175796 | insert sequence
GGCCCAGCCGGCCGACCCGCCGGTTAACTCGCAACAAATGGTTTACGTTCGTGCTATGACCGAATATTGG
CCGCAAGAAGACCCGGACATCCCGTGTATGGATGCGGGCCTGCCGTTTCAGAAAGGTGACATTCTGCAGA
TCGTCGATCAAAACGACGCGCTGTGGTGGCAAGCCCGTAAAATTAGTGATCCGGCAACCTGCGCAGGTCT
GGTGCCGAGCAATCATCTGCTGAAACGCTGGTCTTTCGCACTGGTTGCTCAGGCGGCCGC
